>Addgene plasmid #161648 | IDG_CHRNA2_OE_1 | addgene full sequence | sequence record 319595 | Addgene NGS Result
CGTTACATAACTTACGGTAAATGGCCCGCCTGGCTGACCGCCCAACGACCCCCGCCCATTGACGTCAATA
ATGACGTATGTTCCCATAGTAACGCCAATAGGGACTTTCCATTGACGTCAATGGGTGGAGTATTTACGGT
AAACTGCCCACTTGGCAGTACATCAAGTGTATCATATGCCAAGTACGCCCCCTATTGACGTCAATGACGG
TAAATGGCCCGCCTGGCATTATGCCCAGTACATGACCTTATGGGACTTTCCTACTTGGCAGTACATCTAC
GTATTAGTCATCGCTATTACCATGGTGATGCGGTTTTGGCAGTACATCAATGGGCGTGGATAGCGGTTTG
ACTCACGGGGATTTCCAAGTCTCCACCCCATTGACGTCAATGGGAGTTTGTTTTGGCACCAAAATCAACG
GGACTTTCCAAAATGTCGTAACAACTCCGCCCCATTGACGCAAATGGGCGGTAGGCGTGTACGGTGGGAG
GTCTATATAAGCAGAGCTCTCTGGCTAACTGTCGGGATCAACAAGTTTGTACAAAAAAGCAGGCACCATG
GGCCCCTCCTGTCCTGTGTTCCTGTCCTTCACAAAGCTCAGCCTGTGGTGGCTCCTTCTGACCCCAGCAG
GTGGAGAGGAAGCTAAGCGCCCACCTCCCAGGGCTCCTGGAGACCCACTCTCCTCTCCCAGTCCCACGGC
ATTGCCGCAGGGAGGCTCGCATACCGAGACTGAGGACCGGCTCTTCAAACACCTCTTCCGGGGCTACAAC
CGCTGGGCGCGCCCGGTGCCCAACACTTCAGACGTGGTGATTGTGCGCTTTGGACTGTCCATCGCTCAGC
TCATCGATGTGGATGAGAAGAACCAAATGATGACCACCAACGTCTGGCTAAAACAGGAGTGGAGCGACTA
CAAACTGCGCTGGAACCCCACTGATTTTGGCAACATCACATCTCTCAGGGTCCCTTCTGAGATGATCTGG
ATCCCCGACATTGTTCTCTACAACAATGCAGATGGGGAGTTTGCAGTGACCCACATGACCAAGGCCCACC
TCTTCTCCACGGGCACTGTGCACTGGGTGCCCCCGGCCATCTACAAGAGCTCCTGCAGCATCGACGTCAC
CTTCTTCCCCTTCGACCAGCAGAACTGCAAGATGAAGTTTGGCTCCTGGACTTATGACAAGGCCAAGATC
GACCTGGAGCAGATGGAGCAGACTGTGGACCTGAAGGACTACTGGGAGAGCGGCGAGTGGGCCATCGTCA
ATGCCACGGGCACCTACAACAGCAAGAAGTACGACTGCTGCGCCGAGATCTACCCCGACGTCACCTACGC
CTTCGTCATCCGGCGGCTGCCGCTCTTCTACACCATCAACCTCATCATCCCCTGCCTGCTCATCTCCTGC
CTCACTGTGCTGGTCTTCTACCTGCCCTCCGACTGCGGCGAGAAGATCACGCTGTGCATTTCGGTGCTGC
TGTCACTCACCGTCTTCCTGCTGCTCATCACTGAGATCATCCCGTCCACCTCGCTGGTCATCCCGCTCAT
CGGCGAGTACCTGCTGTTCACCATGATCTTCGTCACCCTGTCCATCGTCATCACCGTCTTCGTGCTCAAT
GTGCACCACCGCTCCCCCAGCACCCACACCATGCCCCACTGGGTGCGGGGGGCCCTTCTGGGCTGTGTGC
CCCGGTGGCTTCTGATGAACCGGCCCCCACCACCCGTGGAGCTCTGCCACCCCCTACGCCTGAAGCTCAG
CCCCTCTTATCACTGGCTGGAGAGCAACGTGGATGCCGAGGAGAGGGAGGTGGTGGTGGAGGAGGAGGAC
AGATGGGCATGTGCAGGTCATGTGGCCCCCTCTGTGGGCACCCTCTGCAGCCACGGCCACCTGCACTCTG
GGGCCTCAGGTCCCAAGGCTGAGGCTCTGCTGCAGGAGGGTGAGCTGCTGCTATCACCCCACATGCAGAA
GGCACTGGAAGGTGTGCACTACATTGCCGACCACCTGCGGTCTGAGGATGCTGACTCTTCGGTGAAGGAG
GACTGGAAGTATGTTGCCATGGTCATCGACAGGATCTTCCTCTGGCTGTTTATCATCGTCTGCTTCCTGG
GGACCATCGGCCTCTTTCTGCCTCCGTTCCTAGCTGGAATGATCACAGCTTTCTTGTACAAAGTGGTTGG
TAAGCCTATCCCTAACCCTCTCCTCGGTCTCGATTCTACGTAGTAATGAGCTAGCGCTAACCGGTGGCGC
GTTAAGTCGACAATCAACCTCTGGATTACAAAATTTGTGAAAGATTGACTGGTATTCTTAACTATGTTGC
TCCTTTTACGCTATGTGGATACGCTGCTTTAATGCCTTTGTATCATGCTATTGCTTCCCGTATGGCTTTC
ATTTTCTCCTCCTTGTATAAATCCTGGTTGCTGTCTCTTTATGAGGAGTTGTGGCCCGTTGTCAGGCAAC
GTGGCGTGGTGTGCACTGTGTTTGCTGACGCAACCCCCACTGGTTGGGGCATTGCCACCACCTGTCAGCT
CCTTTCCGGGACTTTCGCTTTCCCCCTCCCTATTGCCACGGCGGAACTCATCGCCGCCTGCCTTGCCCGC
TGCTGGACAGGGGCTCGGCTGTTGGGCACTGACAATTCCGTGGTGTTGTCGGGGAAATCATCGTCCTTTC
CTTGGCTGCTCGCCTGTGTTGCCACCTGGATTCTGCGCGGGACGTCCTTCTGCTACGTCCCTTCGGCCCT
CAATCCAGCGGACCTTCCTTCCCGCGGCCTGCTGCCGGCTCTGCGGCCTCTTCCGCGTCTTCGCCTTCGC
CCTCAGACGAGTCGGATCTCCCTTTGGGCCGCCTCCCCGCGTCGACTTTAAGACCAATGACTTACAAGGC
AGCTGTAGATCTTAGCCACTTTTTAAAAGAAAAGGGGGGACTGGAAGGGCTAATTCACTCCCAACGAAGA
CAAGATCTGCTTTTTGCTTGTACTGGGTCTCTCTGGTTAGACCAGATCTGAGCCTGGGAGCTCTCTGGCT
AACTAGGGAACCCACTGCTTAAGCCTCAATAAAGCTTGCCTTGAGTGCTTCAAGTAGTGTGTGCCCGTCT
GTTGTGTGACTCTGGTAACTAGAGATCCCTCAGACCCTTTTAGTCAGTGTGGAAAATCTCTAGCAGTACG
TATAGTAGTTCATGTCATCTTATTATTCAGTATTTATAACTTGCAAAGAAATGAATATCAGAGAGTGAGA
GGAACTTGTTTATTGCAGCTTATAATGGTTACAAATAAAGCAATAGCATCACAAATTTCACAAATAAAGC
ATTTTTTTCACTGCATTCTAGTTGTGGTTTGTCCAAACTCATCAATGTATCTTATCATGTCTGGCTCTAG
CTATCCCGCCCCTAACTCCGCCCATCCCGCCCCTAACTCCGCCCAGTTCCGCCCATTCTCCGCCCCATGG
CTGACTAATTTTTTTTATTTATGCAGAGGCCGAGGCCGCCTCGGCCTCTGAGCTATTCCAGAAGTAGTGA
GGAGGCTTTTTTGGAGGCCTAGGGACGTACCCAATTCGCCCTATAGTGAGTCGTATTACGCGCGCTCACT
GGCCGTCGTTTTACAACGTCGTGACTGGGAAAACCCTGGCGTTACCCAACTTAATCGCCTTGCAGCACAT
CCCCCTTTCGCCAGCTGGCGTAATAGCGAAGAGGCCCGCACCGATCGCCCTTCCCAACAGTTGCGCAGCC
TGAATGGCGAATGGG
[124 nt withheld, positions 3726-3849]
C
[91 nt withheld, positions 3851-3941]
A
[49 nt withheld, positions 3943-3991]
CCTTTGACGTTGGAGTCCACGTTCTTT
[37 nt withheld, positions 4019-4055]
ACCCTATCTCGGTCTATTCTTTTGATTTATAAGGGATTTTGCCGATTTCGGCCTATTGGTTAAAAAATGA
GCTGATTTAACAAAAATTTAACGCGAATTTTAACAAAATATTAACGCTTACAATTTAGGTGGCACTTTTC
GGGGAAATGTGCGCGGAACCCCTATTTGTTTATTTTTCTAAATACATTCAAATATGTATCCGCTCATGAG
ACAATAACCCTGATAAATGCTTCAATAATATTGAAAAAGGAAGAGTATGAGTATTCAACATTTCCGTGTC
GCCCTTATTCCCTTTTTTGCGGCATTTTGCCTTCCTGTTTTTGCTCACCCAGAAACGCTGGTGAAAGTAA
AAGATGCTGAAGATCAGTTGGGTGCACGAGTGGGTTACATCGAACTGGATCTCAACAGCGGTAAGATCCT
TGAGAGTTTTCGCCCCGAAGAACGTTTTCCAATGATGAGCACTTTTAAAGTTCTGCTATGTGGCGCGGTA
TTATCCCGTATTGACGCCGGGCAAGAGCAACTCGGTCGCCGCATACACTATTCTCAGAATGACTTGGTTG
AGTACTCACCAGTCACAGAAAAGCATCTTACGGATGGCATGACAGTAAGAGAATTATGCAGTGCTGCCAT
AACCATGAGTGATAACACTGCGGCCAACTTACTTCTGACAACGATCGGAGGACCGAAGGAGCTAACCGCT
TTTTTGCACAACATGGGGGATCATGTAACTCGCCTTGATCGTTGGGAACCGGAGCTGAATGAAGCCATAC
CAAACGACGAGCGTGACACCACGATGCCTGTAGCAATGGCAACAACGTTGCGCAAACTATTAACTGGCGA
ACTACTTACTCTAGCTTCCCGGCAACAATTAATAGACTGGATGGAGGCGGATAAAGTTGCAGGACCACTT
CTGCGCTCGGCCCTTCCGGCTGGCTGGTTTATTGCTGATAAATCTGGAGCCGGTGAGCGTGGGTCTCGCG
GTATCATTGCAGCACTGGGGCCAGATGGTAAGCCCTCCCGTATCGTAGTTATCTACACGACGGGGAGTCA
GGCAACTATGGATGAACGAAATAGACAGATCGCTGAGATAGGTGCCTCACTGATTAAGCATTGGTAACTG
TCAGACCAAGTTTACTCATATATACTTTAGATTGATTTAAAACTTCATTTTTAATTTAAAAGGATCTAGG
TGAAGATCCTTTTTGATAATCTCATGACCAAAATCCCTTAACGTGAGTTTTCGTTCCACTGAGCGTCAGA
CCCCGTAGAAAAGATCAAAGGATCTTCTTGAGATCCTTTTTTTCTGCGCGTAATCTGCTGCTTGCAAACA
AAAAAACCACCGCTACCAGCGGTGGTTTGTTTGCCGGATCAAGAGCTACCAACTCTTTTTCCGAAGGTAA
CTGGCTTCAGCAGAGCGCAGATACCAAATACTGTTCTTCTAGTGTAGCCGTAGTTAGGCCACCACTTCAA
GAACTCTGTAGCACCGCCTACATACCTCGCTCTGCTAATCCTGTTACCAGTGGCTGCTGCCAGTGGCGAT
AAGTCGTGTCTTACCGGGTTGGACTCAAGACGATAGTTACCGGATAAGGCGCAGCGGTCGGGCTGAACGG
GGGGTTCGTGCACACAGCCCAGCTTGGAGCGAACGACCTACACCGAACTGAGATACCTACAGCGTGAGCT
ATGAGAAAGCGCCACGCTTCCCGAAGGGAGAAAGGCGGACAGGTATCCGGTAAGCGGCAGGGTCGGAACA
GGAGAGCGCACGAGGGAGCTTCCAGGGGGAAACGCCTGGTATCTTTATAGTCCTGTCGGGTTTCGCCACC
TCTGACTTGAGCGTCGATTTTTGTGATGCTCGTCAGGGGGGCGGAGCCTATGGAAAAACGCCAGCAACGC
GGCCTTTTTACGGTTCCTGGCCTTTTGCTGGCCTTTTGCTCACATGTTCTTTCCTGCGTTATCCCCTGAT
TCTGTGGATAACCGTATTACCGCCTTTGAGTGAGCTGATACCGCTCGCCGCAGCCGAACGACCGAGCGCA
GCGAGTCAGTGAGCGAGGAAGCGGAAGAGCGCCCAATACGCAAACCGCCTCTCCCCGCGCGTTGGCCGAT
TCATTAATGCAGCTGGCACGACAGGTTTCCCGACTGGAAAGCGGGCAGTGAGCGCAACGCAATTAATGTG
AGTTAGCTCACTCATTAGGCACCCCAGGCTTTACACTTTATGCTTCCGGCTCGTATGTTGTGTGGAATTG
TGAGCGGATAACAATTTCACACAGGAAACAGCTATGACCATGATTACGCCAAGCGCGCAATTAACCCTCA
CTAAAGGGAACAAAAGCTGGAGCTGCAAGCTTAATGTAGTCTTATGCAATACTCTTGTAGTCTTGCAACA
TGGTAACGATGAGTTAGCAACATGCCTTACAAGGAGAGAAAAAGCACCGTGCATGCCGATTGGTGGAAGT
AAGGTGGTACGATCGTGCCTTATTAGGAAGGCAACAGACGGGTCTGACATGGATTGGACGAACCACTGAA
TTGCCGCATTGCAGAGATATTGTATTTAAGTGCCTAGCTCGATACATAAACGGGTCTCTCTGGTTAGACC
AGATCTGAGCCTGGGAGCTCTCTGGCTAACTAGGGAACCCACTGCTTAAGCCTCAATAAAGCTTGCCTTG
AGTGCTTCAAGTAGTGTGTGCCCGTCTGTTGTGTGACTCTGGTAACTAGAGATCCCTCAGACCCTTTTAG
TCAGTGTGGAAAATCTCTAGCAGTGGCGCCCGAACAGGGACTTGAAAGCGAAAGGGAAACCAGAGGAGCT
CTCTCGACGCAGGACTCGGCTTGCTGAAGCGCGCACGGCAAGAGGCGAGGGGCGGCGACTGGTGAGTACG
CCAAAAATTTTGACTAGCGGAGGCTAGAAGGAGAGAGATGGGTGCGAGAGCGTCAGTATTAAGCGGGGGA
GAATTAGATCGCGATGGGAAAAAATTCGGTTAAGGCCAGGGGGAAAGAAAAAATATAAATTAAAACATAT
AGTATGGGCAAGCAGGGAGCTAGAACGATTCGCAGTTAATCCTGGCCTGTTAGAAACATCAGAAGGCTGT
AGACAAATACTGGGACAGCTACAACCATCCCTTCAGACAGGATCAGAAGAACTTAGATCATTATATAATA
CAGTAGCAACCCTCTATTGTGTGCATCAAAGGATAGAGATAAAAGACACCAAGGAAGCTTTAGACAAGAT
AGAGGAAGAGCAAAACAAAAGTAAGACCACCGCACAGCAAGCGGCCGCTGATCTTCAGACCTGGAGGAGG
AGATATGAGGGACAATTGGAGAAGTGAATTATATAAATATAAAGTAGTAAAAATTGAACCATTAGGAGTA
GCACCCACCAAGGCAAAGAGAAGAGTGGTGCAGAGAGAAAAAAGAGCAGTGGGAATAGGAGCTTTGTTCC
TTGGGTTCTTGGGAGCAGCAGGAAGCACTATGGGCGCAGCGTCAATGACGCTGACGGTACAGGCCAGACA
ATTATTGTCTGGTATAGTGCAGCAGCAGAACAATTTGCTGAGGGCTATTGAGGCGCAACAGCATCTGTTG
CAACTCACAGTCTGGGGCATCAAGCAGCTCCAGGCAAGAATCCTGGCTGTGGAAAGATACCTAAAGGATC
AACAGCTCCTGGGGATTTGGGGTTGCTCTGGAAAACTCATTTGCACCACTGCTGTGCCTTGGAATGCTAG
TTGGAGTAATAAATCTCTGGAACAGATTTGGAATCACACGACCTGGATGGAGTGGGACAGAGAAATTAAC
AATTACACAAGCTTAATACACTCCTTAATTGAAGAATCGCAAAACCAGCAAGAAAAGAATGAACAAGAAT
TATTGGAATTAGATAAATGGGCAAGTTTGTGGAATTGGTTTAACATAACAAATTGGCTGTGGTATATAAA
ATTATTCATAATGATAGTAGGAGGCTTGGTAGGTTTAAGAATAGTTTTTGCTGTACTTTCTATAGTGAAT
AGAGTTAGGCAGGGATATTCACCATTATCGTTTCAGACCCACCTCCCAACCCCGAGGGGACCCTTGCGCC
TTTTCCAAGGCAGCCCTGGGTTTGCGCAGGGACGCGGCTGCTCTGGGCGTGGTTCCGGGAAACGCAGCGG
CGCCGACCCTGGGTCTCGCACATTCTTCACGTCCGTTCGCAGCGTCACCCGGATCTTCGCCGCTACCCTT
GTGGGCCCCCCGGCGACGCTTCCTGCTCCGCCCCTAAGTCGGGAAGGTTCCTTGCGGTTCGCGGCGTGCC
GGACGTGACAAACGGAAGCCGCACGTCTCACTAGTACCCTCGCAGACGGACAGCGCCAGGGAGCAATGGC
AGCGCGCCGACCGCGATGGGCTGTGGCCAATAGCGGCTGCTCAGCAGGGCGCGCCGAGAGCAGCGGCCGG
GAAGGGGCGGTGCGGGAGGCGGGGTGTGGGGCGGTAGTGTGGGCCCTGTTCCTGCCCGCGCGGTGTTCCG
CATTCTGCAAGCCTCCGGAGCGCACGTCGGCAGTCGGCTCCCTCGTTGACCGAATCACCGACCTCTCTCC
CCAGGGGGTACCACCATGGCCAAGCCTTTGTCTCAAGAAGAATCCACCCTCATTGAAAGAGCAACGGCTA
CAATCAACAGCATCCCCATCTCTGAAGACTACAGCGTCGCCAGCGCAGCTCTCTCTAGCGACGGCCGCAT
CTTCACTGGTGTCAATGTATATCATTTTACTGGGGGACCTTGTGCAGAACTCGTGGTGCTGGGCACTGCT
GCTGCTGCGGCAGCTGGCAACCTGACTTGTATCGTCGCGATCGGAAATGAGAACAGGGGCATCTTGAGCC
CCTGCGGACGGTGCCGACAGGTGCTTCTCGATCTGCATCCTGGGATCAAAGCCATAGTGAAGGACAGTGA
TGGACAGCCGACGGCAGTTGGGATTCGTGAATTGCTGCCCTCTGGTTATGTGTGGGAGGGCCTGCAGCTG
CAGTAGTAAGAATTCTAGATCTTGAGACAAATGGCAGTATTCATCCACAATTTTAAAAGAAAAGGGGGGA
TTGGGGGGTACAGTGCAGGGGAAAGAATAGTAGACATAATAGCAACAGACATACAAACTAAAGAATTACA
AAAACAAATTACAAAAATTCAAAATTTTCGGGTTTATTACAGGGACAGCAGAGATCCACTTTGGCGCCGG
CTCGAGGGGGCCCGGGGTTATTAATAGTAATCAATTACGGGGTCATTAGTTCATAGCCCATATATGGAGT
TCCG
Features (pLannotate 1.2.2; 32 found; start..end, strand, type, name):
      1..304     +  enhancer       CMV enhancer: human cytomegalovirus immediate early enhancer
    305..508     +  promoter       CMV promoter: human cytomegalovirus (CMV) immediate early promoter
    532..552     +  protein_bind   attB1: mutant version of attB; core recombination site for the Gateway® BP reaction BP Clonase™
    558..2144    +  CDS            CHRNA2: ACHA2_HUMAN - Experimental evidence at protein level: Swiss-Prot protein existence level 1. After binding acetylcholine, the AChR responds by an extensive change in conformation that affects all subunits and leads to opening of an ion-conducting channel across the plasma membrane. From Homo sapiens (Human).
   2146..2166    -  protein_bind   attB2: mutant version of attB; core recombination site for the Gateway® BP reaction BP Clonase™
   2169..2210    +  CDS            V5 tag: epitope tag from simian virus 5
   2252..2840    +  misc_feature   WPRE: woodchuck hepatitis virus posttranscriptional regulatory element
   2891..2910    +  misc_feature   cPPT/CTS (fragment): central polypurine tract and central termination sequence of HIV-1
   2912..3145    +  LTR            3' LTR (ΔU3): self-inactivating 3' long terminal repeat (LTR) from HIV-1
   3223..3344    +  polyA_signal   SV40 poly(A) signal: SV40 polyadenylation signal
   3384..3519    +  rep_origin     SV40 ori: SV40 origin of replication
   3540..3558    -  promoter       T7 promoter: promoter for bacteriophage T7 RNA polymerase
   3566..3721    +  CDS            lacZα (fragment): LacZα fragment of β-galactosidase; lacZ fragment
   3726..4154    +  rep_origin     f1 ori (sequence partly withheld): f1 bacteriophage origin of replication; arrow indicates direction of (+) strand synthesis
   4207..4311    +  promoter       AmpR promoter: bla
   4312..5172    +  CDS            AmpR: β-lactamase; bla; confers resistance to ampicillin, carbenicillin, and related antibiotics
   5343..5931    +  rep_origin     ori: high-copy-number ColE1/pMB1/pBR322/pUC origin of replication
   6114..6206    +  CDS            lacI (fragment): lac repressor; lacI; The lac repressor binds to the lac operator to inhibit transcription in E. coli. This inhibition can be relieved by adding lactose or isopropyl-β-D-thiogalactopyranoside (IPTG).
   6219..6240    +  protein_bind   CAP binding site: CAP binding activates transcription in the presence of cAMP. E. coli catabolite activator protein
   6255..6285    +  promoter       lac promoter: promoter for the E. coli lac operon
   6293..6309    +  protein_bind   lac operator: The lac repressor binds to the lac operator to inhibit transcription in E. coli. This inhibition can be relieved by adding lactose or isopropyl-β-D-thiogalactopyranoside (IPTG). lac repressor encoded by lacI
   6354..6372    +  promoter       T3 promoter: promoter for bacteriophage T3 RNA polymerase
   6400..6626    +  promoter       RSV promoter: Rous sarcoma virus enhancer/promoter
   6627..6807    +  LTR            5' LTR (truncated): truncated 5' long terminal repeat (LTR) from HIV-1
   6854..6979    +  misc_feature   HIV-1 Ψ: packaging signal of human immunodeficiency virus type 1
   6963..7326    +  CDS            HIV-1 gag (fragment): gag protein from human immunodeficiency virus 1; gag
   7472..7705    +  misc_feature   RRE: The Rev response element (RRE) of HIV-1 allows for Rev-dependent mRNA export from the nucleus to the cytoplasm.
   8082..8108    +  CDS            Rev (fragment): human immunodeficiency virus 1 (HIV-1) Rev protein; rev; enhances nuclear export of unspliced and incompletely spliced viral mRNAs
   8109..8609    +  promoter       hPGK promoter: human phosphoglycerate kinase 1 promoter
   8621..9016    +  CDS            BSD: blasticidin S deaminase; Aspergillus terreus BSD; confers resistance to blasticidin
   9076..9193    +  misc_feature   cPPT/CTS: central polypurine tract and central termination sequence of HIV-1
   9252..9309    +  enhancer       CMV enhancer (fragment): human cytomegalovirus immediate early enhancer
