[The description below was written by a language model from this plasmid's Addgene catalogue record and pLannotate feature annotations shown in this document.]
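Description:
IDG_CHRNA2_OE_1 is a mammalian overexpression plasmid for human CHRNA2, the alpha-2 subunit of the neuronal nicotinic acetylcholine receptor, built in the pLX304 backbone by Gateway cloning. Although catalogued as a mammalian expression vector, the feature table shows a third-generation, self-inactivating HIV-1 lentiviral transfer architecture. An RSV promoter drives a truncated 5' LTR, followed by the Ψ packaging signal with a gag fragment, the Rev response element, a cPPT/CTS and, downstream of the payload, a ΔU3 3' LTR. An SV40 polyadenylation signal and SV40 origin follow the 3' LTR. In bacteria the 9.3 kb plasmid is maintained through a ColE1/pUC-type origin and selected with ampicillin via β-lactamase. The repository nonetheless lists it as low copy and propagated in a recombination-limiting strain, as is common for LTR-containing vectors. An f1 origin, T7 and T3 promoters and lac remnants are carried over from the backbone.

Between the LTRs there are two expression units. A human PGK promoter drives blasticidin S deaminase, allowing blasticidin selection of transfected or transduced cells. Downstream, the CMV enhancer/promoter drives the CHRNA2 coding sequence, which is flanked by attB1 and attB2 sites left by the Gateway recombination. The V5 epitope tag supplied by the backbone follows attB2, consistent with the C-terminal fusion listed in the record and providing a handle for antibody detection. A WPRE after the tag enhances transcript stability and expression. The stated purpose is CHRNA2 overexpression, and the design supports either transient expression or packaging into lentivirus to generate stably expressing, blasticidin-resistant cell populations.
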