Addgene plasmid #161648: IDG_CHRNA2_OE_1
Purpose: Overexpresses CHRNA2
Depositing lab: Mike McManus. Depositing organization: University of California, San Francisco (UCSF).
Backbone
  Vector backbone: pLX304
  Vector type: Mammalian Expression
  Selectable markers: Blasticidin
Growth in bacteria
  Bacterial resistance: Ampicillin, 100 μg/mL
  Growth temperature: 30°C
  Growth strain: NEB Stable
  Copy number: Low Copy
Gene/Insert
  Gene/Insert name: CHRNA2
  Species: H. sapiens (human)
  Entrez Gene: CHRNA2
  Tag / fusion protein: V5 (C terminal on backbone)
  Cloning method: Gateway Cloning
Terms and licenses: Academic/Nonprofit Terms; Industry Terms: Not Available to Industry
How to cite: IDG_CHRNA2_OE_1 was a gift from Mike McManus (Addgene plasmid # 161648 ; http://n2t.net/addgene:161648 ; RRID:Addgene_161648)
