>Addgene plasmid #161648 | IDG_CHRNA2_OE_1 | depositor partial sequence | sequence record 313347 | Partial Sequence
ATGGGCCCCTCCTGTCCTGTGTTCCTGTCCTTCACAAAGCTCAGCCTGTGGTGGCTCCTTCTGACCCCAG
CAGGTGGAGAGGAAGCTAAGCGCCCACCTCCCAGGGCTCCTGGAGACCCACTCTCCTCTCCCAGTCCCAC
GGCATTGCCGCAGGGAGGCTCGCATACCGAGACTGAGGACCGGCTCTTCAAACACCTCTTCCGGGGCTAC
AACCGCTGGGCGCGCCCGGTGCCCAACACTTCAGACGTGGTGATTGTGCGCTTTGGACTGTCCATCGCTC
AGCTCATCGATGTGGATGAGAAGAACCAAATGATGACCACCAACGTCTGGCTAAAACAGGAGTGGAGCGA
CTACAAACTGCGCTGGAACCCCACTGATTTTGGCAACATCACATCTCTCAGGGTCCCTTCTGAGATGATC
TGGATCCCCGACATTGTTCTCTACAACAATGCAGATGGGGAGTTTGCAGTGACCCACATGACCAAGGCCC
ACCTCTTCTCCACGGGCACTGTGCACTGGGTGCCCCCGGCCATCTACAAGAGCTCCTGCAGCATCGACGT
CACCTTCTTCCCCTTCGACCAGCAGAACTGCAAGATGAAGTTTGGCTCCTGGACTTATGACAAGGCCAAG
ATCGACCTGGAGCAGATGGAGCAGACTGTGGACCTGAAGGACTACTGGGAGAGCGGCGAGTGGGCCATCG
TCAATGCCACGGGCACCTACAACAGCAAGAAGTACGACTGCTGCGCCGAGATCTACCCCGACGTCACCTA
CGCCTTCGTCATCCGGCGGCTGCCGCTCTTCTACACCATCAACCTCATCATCCCCTGCCTGCTCATCTCC
TGCCTCACTGTGCTGGTCTTCTACCTGCCCTCCGACTGCGGCGAGAAGATCACGCTGTGCATTTCGGTGC
TGCTGTCACTCACCGTCTTCCTGCTGCTCATCACTGAGATCATCCCGTCCACCTCGCTGGTCATCCCGCT
CATCGGCGAGTACCTGCTGTTCACCATGATCTTCGTCACCCTGTCCATCGTCATCACCGTCTTCGTGCTC
AATGTGCACCACCGCTCCCCCAGCACCCACACCATGCCCCACTGGGTGCGGGGGGCCCTTCTGGGCTGTG
TGCCCCGGTGGCTTCTGATGAACCGGCCCCCACCACCCGTGGAGCTCTGCCACCCCCTACGCCTGAAGCT
CAGCCCCTCTTATCACTGGCTGGAGAGCAACGTGGATGCCGAGGAGAGGGAGGTGGTGGTGGAGGAGGAG
GACAGATGGGCATGTGCAGGTCATGTGGCCCCCTCTGTGGGCACCCTCTGCAGCCACGGCCACCTGCACT
CTGGGGCCTCAGGTCCCAAGGCTGAGGCTCTGCTGCAGGAGGGTGAGCTGCTGCTATCACCCCACATGCA
GAAGGCACTGGAAGGTGTGCACTACATTGCCGACCACCTGCGGTCTGAGGATGCTGACTCTTCGGTGAAG
GAGGACTGGAAGTATGTTGCCATGGTCATCGACAGGATCTTCCTCTGGCTGTTTATCATCGTCTGCTTCC
TGGGGACCATCGGCCTCTTTCTGCCTCCGTTCCTAGCTGGAATGATCACAGCTTTCTTGTACAAAGTGGT
TGGTAAGCCTATCCCTAACCCTCTCCTCGGTCTCGATTCTACGTAG
